Addgene plasmid #90261: pSL11 - Brr2 del422 N1104L
Purpose: protein expression
Depositing lab: Christine Guthrie. Depositing organization: University of California, San Francisco (UCSF). Publication: Retinitis Pigmentosa Mutations in Bad Response to Refrigeration 2 (Brr2) Impair ATPase and Helicase Activity. Ledoux S, Guthrie C. J Biol Chem. 2016 Jun 3;291(23):11954-65. doi: 10.1074/jbc.M115.710848. Epub 2016 Apr 12. PubMed 27072132.
Backbone
  Vector backbone: pRS313
  Backbone size w/o insert (bp): 4957
  Vector type: Yeast Expression
  Selectable markers: HIS3
Growth in bacteria
  Bacterial resistance: Ampicillin, 100 μg/mL
  Growth temperature: 37°C
  Growth strain: DH5alpha
  Copy number: Unknown
Gene/Insert
  Gene/Insert name: BRR2 (alt names: RSS1; SLT22)
  Species: S. cerevisiae (budding yeast)
  Insert size (bp): 5226
  Mutation: deleted first 422 amino acids and amino acid N1104L
  Tag / fusion protein: TAP (C terminal on insert)
Terms and licenses: Academic/Nonprofit Terms; Industry Terms: Not Available to Industry
Depositor comments: Ledoux and Guthrie, JBC, 2017
How to cite: pSL11 - Brr2 del422 N1104L was a gift from Christine Guthrie (Addgene plasmid # 90261 ; http://n2t.net/addgene:90261 ; RRID:Addgene_90261)
