[The description below was written by a language model from this plasmid's Addgene catalogue record and pLannotate feature annotations shown in this document.]
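Description:
pSL11 - Brr2 del422 N1104L is a yeast expression plasmid built on the pRS313 shuttle backbone and intended for producing a mutant form of the Saccharomyces cerevisiae spliceosomal RNA helicase Brr2. In yeast it is maintained as a low-copy centromeric plasmid through a CEN6/ARS element and selected by histidine prototrophy via the HIS3 marker with its own promoter. In E. coli it replicates from a ColE1/pUC-type origin and is selected with ampicillin through the β-lactamase gene. The backbone also retains an f1 phage origin, remnants of the pBluescript-style multiple cloning site with lacZα and lac regulatory fragments, and flanking T7 and T3 promoters.

The annotated sequence shows the strong constitutive GAP (TDH3) promoter placed directly upstream of a BRR2 fragment, so the insert is driven by this glycolytic promoter rather than the native BRR2 promoter. No dedicated terminator is annotated downstream of the fusion. According to the record, the coding region lacks the first 422 amino acids and carries an N1104L substitution. It is fused at its C terminus to a TAP tag, which the feature table shows as a calmodulin-binding peptide followed by two IgG-binding units of Staphylococcus aureus protein A. This arrangement allows tandem affinity purification on IgG and then calmodulin resins.

Brr2 unwinds the U4/U6 snRNA duplex in an ATP-dependent step needed for spliceosome activation. The associated publication examines how retinitis pigmentosa-linked mutations in Brr2 affect its ATPase and helicase activities, so this plasmid most plausibly serves to overexpress and purify the truncated N1104L variant from yeast for such biochemical assays.
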