Features (pLannotate 1.2.2; 25 found; start..end, strand, type, name):
      1..645     +  promoter       GAP promoter: S. cerevisiae TDH3; promoter for glyceraldehyde-3-phosphate dehydrogenase
    647..5881    +  CDS            BRR2 (fragment): BRR2_YEAST - Also known as RSS1, SNU246. Experimental evidence at protein level: Swiss-Prot protein existence level 1. RNA helicase that plays an essential role in pre-mRNA splicing as component of the U5 snRNP and U4/U6-U5 tri-snRNP complexes. Involved in spliceosome assembly, activation and disassembly. Mediates changes in the dynamic network of RNA-RNA interactions in the spliceosome. Catalyzes the ATP-dependent unwinding of U4/U6 RNA duplices, an essential step in the assembly of a catalytically active spliceosome. From Saccharomyces cerevisiae (strain ATCC 204508 / S288c) (Baker's yeast).
   5907..5977    +  CDS            CBP (fragment): calmodulin-binding peptide derived from skeletal muscle myosin light chain kinase; binds calmodulin with nanomolar affinity in the presence of calcium
   6065..6238    +  CDS            ProtA: IgG-binding unit of Staphylococcus aureus protein A
   6242..6412    +  CDS            ProtA: IgG-binding unit of Staphylococcus aureus protein A
   6445..6499    -  misc_feature   MCS (fragment): pBluescript multiple cloning site
   6519..6537    -  promoter       T7 promoter: promoter for bacteriophage T7 RNA polymerase
   6545..6700    +  CDS            lacZα (fragment): LacZα fragment of β-galactosidase; lacZ fragment
   6704..7132    +  rep_origin     f1 ori (sequence partly withheld): f1 bacteriophage origin of replication; arrow indicates direction of (+) strand synthesis
   7160..7211    -  misc_feature   bom (fragment): basis of mobility region from pBR322
   7419..8081    -  CDS            HIS3: imidazoleglycerol-phosphate dehydratase, required for histidine biosynthesis; S. cerevisiae HIS3; yeast auxotrophic marker
   8082..8270    -  promoter       HIS3 promoter: S. cerevisiae HIS3
   8320..8400    +  CDS            MRM1 (fragment): MRM1_YEAST - Also known as PET56 From Saccharomyces cerevisiae (strain ATCC 204508 / S288c) (Baker's yeast).
   8401..8450    -  misc_feature   bom (fragment): basis of mobility region from pBR322
   8552..8587    -  CDS            rop (fragment): Rop protein, which maintains plasmids at low copy number; rop
   8662..9165    +  misc_feature   CEN/ARS: S. cerevisiae CEN6 centromere fused to an autonomously replicating sequence
   9195..9299    +  promoter       AmpR promoter: bla
   9300..10160   +  CDS            AmpR: β-lactamase; bla; confers resistance to ampicillin, carbenicillin, and related antibiotics
  10331..10919   +  rep_origin     ori: high-copy-number ColE1/pMB1/pBR322/pUC origin of replication
  11102..11194   +  CDS            lacI (fragment): lac repressor; lacI; The lac repressor binds to the lac operator to inhibit transcription in E. coli. This inhibition can be relieved by adding lactose or isopropyl-β-D-thiogalactopyranoside (IPTG).
  11207..11228   +  protein_bind   CAP binding site: CAP binding activates transcription in the presence of cAMP. E. coli catabolite activator protein
  11243..11273   +  promoter       lac promoter: promoter for the E. coli lac operon
  11277..11299   +  protein_bind   lac operator (fragment): The lac repressor binds to the lac operator to inhibit transcription in E. coli. This inhibition can be relieved by adding lactose or isopropyl-β-D-thiogalactopyranoside (IPTG). lac repressor encoded by lacI
  11342..11360   +  promoter       T3 promoter: promoter for bacteriophage T3 RNA polymerase
  11373..11396   +  misc_feature   MCS (fragment): pBluescript multiple cloning site
>Addgene plasmid #90261 | pSL11 - Brr2 del422 N1104L | addgene full sequence | sequence record 178361 | Addgene NGS Result
TCATTATCAATACTGCCATTTCAAAGAATACGTAAATAATTAATAGTAGTGATTTTCCTAACTTTATTTA
GTCAAAAAATTAGCCTTTTAATTCTGCTGTAACCCGTACATGCCCAAAATAGGGGGCGGGTTACACAGAA
TATATAACATCGTAGGTGTCTGGGTGAACAGTTTATTCCTGGCATCCACTAAATATAATGGAGCCCGCTT
TTTAAGCTGGCATCCAGAAAAAAAAAAGAATCCCAGCACCAAAATATTGTTTTCTTCACCAACCATCAGT
TCATAGGTCCATTCTCTTAGCGCAACTACAGAGAACAGGGGCACAAACAGGCAAAAAACGGGCACAACCT
CAATGGAGTGATGCAACCTGCCTGGAGTAAATGATGACACAAGGCAATTGACCCACGCATGTATCTATCT
CATTTTCTTACACCTTCTATTACCTTCTGCTCTCTCTGATTCGGAAAAAGCTGAAAAAAAAGGTTGAAAC
CAGTTCCCTGAAATTACTCCCCTACTTGACTAATAAGTATATAAAGACGGTAGGTATTGATTGTAATTCT
GTAAATCTATTTCTTAAACTTCTTAAATTCTACTTTTATAGTTAGTCTTTTTTTTAGTTTTAAAACACCA
AGAACTTAGTTTCGACTCTAGAATGGCAATACCGCCCGTCATAGATTTGGAAAAGATTAAATTCGACGAA
AGTTCTAAATTAATGACCGTGACAAAAGTATCCCTACCGGAAGGATCATTCAAAAGGGTGAAACCACAAT
ATGACGAAATACATATTCCAGCTCCTAGCAAACCTGTTATTGATTATGAGTTGAAAGAAATTACTTCTCT
ACCAGATTGGTGTCAGGAGGCGTTTCCTTCATCGGAAACAACGTCCTTAAACCCTATACAATCAAAGGTT
TTTCACGCAGCATTTGAAGGTGATTCAAACATGCTAATATGTGCACCCACTGGTTCAGGTAAGACGAATA
TCGCGTTATTGACGGTATTGAAAGCCTTATCCCATCATTATAACCCGAAAACTAAGAAATTAAACCTTTC
TGCATTTAAAATTGTTTATATAGCACCCTTGAAAGCCTTAGTACAGGAACAAGTCCGAGAATTTCAAAGG
AGGTTGGCTTTTCTAGGTATAAAAGTCGCTGAATTGACTGGTGATTCTAGGCTTAGTAGAAAGCAAATTG
ACGAGACGCAGGTTTTGGTGTCTACGCCAGAGAAATGGGACATAACTACTAGAAATTCAAATAATTTGGC
CATCGTAGAACTTGTTCGTTTGTTGATTATAGATGAAATACATTTGTTACATGATGACAGGGGACCAGTA
TTGGAAAGCATCGTGGCTAGGACATTTTGGGCTTCCAAATATGGCCAGGAATACCCCAGAATAATAGGCC
TTTCTGCCACCTTACCAAATTATGAGGATGTCGGTAGGTTTTTAAGAGTTCCGAAGGAAGGATTGTTTTA
TTTTGACTCCTCATTTAGACCGTGTCCTCTATCTCAACAGTTTTGTGGCATTAAGGAACGGAACTCCTTG
AAAAAGCTGAAGGCTATGAATGATGCTTGTTATGAAAAGGTATTGGAATCCATCAATGAAGGTAATCAAA
TAATCGTGTTTGTTCATTCTCGAAAAGAAACATCACGAACAGCAACATGGTTGAAAAATAAATTTGCTGA
AGAGAACATTACTCATAAATTAACCAAAAATGATGCAGGATCGAAGCAGATTTTAAAGACAGAAGCAGCC
AACGTACTCGATCCAAGTCTACGAAAGTTGATTGAAAGCGGTATAGGGACGCATCACGCAGGGCTGACCA
GAAGTGACAGATCCTTATCTGAAGATTTATTTGCAGACGGGTTGTTGCAAGTATTGGTATGCACTGCGAC
GTTAGCATGGGGTGTTAATCTACCTGCTCATACAGTGATTATAAAAGGAACAGATGTCTATTCACCTGAA
AAGGGGTCCTGGGAACAACTTTCTCCACAAGATGTACTTCAAATGTTAGGTAGAGCAGGCAGACCGAGAT
ATGACACATTTGGCGAGGGTATTATAATAACAGACCAATCGAATGTTCAATATTATCTCTCGGTTTTAAA
TCAACAATTACCAATAGAATCGCAATTTGTTTCAAAATTAGTTGACAACTTAAATGCAGAAGTTGTCGCG
GGTAACATTAAGTGCAGGAATGATGCTGTGAATTGGTTGGCGTATACTTACCTATATGTCAGAATGTTAG
CTTCCCCTATGCTTTACAAAGTACCTGATATTTCAAGTGATGGGCAATTGAAAAAGTTTAGAGAAAGCTT
AGTCCATTCGGCCCTATGCATTTTAAAAGAACAAGAGTTGGTGTTATATGATGCTGAAAATGATGTAATT
GAGGCGACCGATCTAGGAAATATAGCGTCGTCATTTTACATAAATCATGCTTCCATGGATGTTTACAATA
GAGAGTTAGATGAACATACAACTCAGATTGATCTTTTTAGAATATTCTCAATGTCGGAAGAGTTTAAGTA
CGTATCGGTGAGATATGAAGAGAAAAGAGAACTAAAACAACTTCTAGAGAAAGCACCCATTCCTATCAGA
GAAGATATTGATGATCCTTTAGCAAAAGTGAATGTACTACTGCAGTCTTATTTTTCCCAGCTAAAGTTCG
AAGGTTTTGCACTTAATTCTGATATAGTGTTTATTCACCAATTGGCTGGTAGGTTATTGCGTGCTATGTT
TGAAATATGCTTGAAGAGAGGATGGGGACATCCCACACGGATGTTGTTAAATCTTTGCAAATCTGCCACA
ACTAAAATGTGGCCAACAAACTGTCCTTTAAGACAGTTTAAAACATGCCCTGTCGAAGTGATTAAAAGGC
TGGAAGCCTCTACAGTACCGTGGGGAGATTATCTACAGCTAGAAACACCTGCCGAAGTTGGTCGTGCAAT
CAGATCTGAAAAATATGGAAAACAGGTTTACGATTTATTGAAAAGATTTCCCAAAATGTCCGTAACATGC
AACGCTCAGCCAATTACCCGTAGCGTTATGAGGTTCAACATTGAAATAATAGCCGACTGGATATGGGATA
TGAATGTACACGGTTCCCTTGAACCTTTTTTGCTCATGCTAGAAGACACTGATGGTGATTCAATACTTTA
TTATGACGTACTATTCATCACTCCAGATATAGTTGGTCATGAATTTACCTTATCCTTTACTTATGAGTTA
AAGCAGCACAATCAAAATAACTTACCACCTAATTTCTTCCTTACTTTGATATCAGAAAATTGGTGGCACA
GTGAATTCGAGATTCCAGTTTCCTTCAATGGATTTAAACTTCCGAAAAAATTTCCTCCTCCTACTCCCCT
TCTGGAGAATATTAGTATTTCAACATCAGAGCTTGGCAATGATGATTTTTCCGAAGTATTTGAATTTAAA
ACTTTCAACAAGATTCAGAGCCAGGTCTTCGAGTCTCTCTACAATTCGAATGACTCGGTCTTTGTAGGTT
CAGGAAAGGGCACAGGTAAAACAGCTATGGCTGAATTAGCACTGTTAAATCATTGGAGACAGAATAAAGG
AAGAGCGGTTTATATCAATCCGTCTGGGGAAAAAATTGATTTTTTGCTATCTGATTGGAATAAAAGGTTC
TCTCATCTTGCTGGTGGTAAGATAATAAATAAGCTAGGAAATGATCCTTCACTAAATTTAAAATTATTAG
CAAAAAGCCATGTTCTCTTGGCTACCCCCGTGCAATTTGAGCTTTTGTCACGTCGTTGGAGACAAAGGAA
GAACATCCAAAGTTTAGAATTAATGATATATGATGACGCTCATGAGATTAGCCAAGGTGTTTACGGTGCT
GTGTATGAAACGCTAATTTCTAGAATGATATTTATAGCAACCCAACTTGAAAAGAAAATTCGATTTGTTT
GCCTTTCGAACTGTTTGGCAAATGCTCGTGATTTTGGTGAATGGGCTGGTATGACGAAGTCAAACATCTA
CAACTTTTCTCCAAGCGAAAGAATTGAGCCTCTTGAAATTAATATTCAGTCATTTAAAGATGTTGAGCAC
ATATCATTCAATTTTTCGATGCTTCAAATGGCATTTGAAGCATCTGCTGCTGCAGCGGGAAATCGTAATT
CCAGTTCGGTGTTCTTACCATCTAGAAAGGATTGTATGGAAGTTGCGTCTGCATTTATGAAGTTTTCAAA
AGCAATTGAATGGGATATGTTGAACGTTGAAGAAGAGCAAATTGTACCATACATTGAAAAGTTAACAGAT
GGTCATCTAAGAGCACCTTTAAAACACGGTGTTGGTATTTTGTATAAGGGGATGGCATCAAATGATGAAA
GAATTGTGAAAAGGTTATACGAATATGGTGCGGTATCGGTTTTACTCATTTCTAAGGATTGTTCTGCATT
CGCTTGTAAAACTGATGAAGTGATTATTTTAGGAACCAACCTTTATGATGGTGCAGAGCATAAATATATG
CCATATACCATAAATGAACTTCTAGAAATGGTGGGACTAGCTAGTGGTAACGATTCAATGGCAGGCAAGG
TTTTAATTTTGACAAGTCACAACATGAAGGCCTACTACAAAAAATTCTTAATTGAGCCTTTGCCTACTGA
GAGTTACCTACAGTATATTATTCATGATACTCTGAACAACGAGATAGCAAATTCTATTATACAAAGCAAA
CAAGATTGTGTTGACTGGTTTACATATTCGTATTTCTATCGTCGTATCCATGTGAATCCAAGCTATTATG
GCGTAAGGGATACGTCTCCACATGGAATTTCAGTTTTTTTGAGTAATTTAGTTGAAACTTGTTTGAATGA
CTTAGTTGAATCATCCTTCATTGAAATTGACGATACAGAAGCTGAAGTAACCGCAGAAGTTAATGGAGGA
GATGATGAAGCAACTGAAATCATTTCTACCTTGAGCAACGGGCTAATTGCTTCTCACTATGGCGTATCAT
TTTTTACTATTCAGTCATTCGTTTCTTCTTTATCGAATACGTCAACGCTCAAAAACATGCTGTATGTTCT
TTCAACAGCAGTAGAATTCGAAAGTGTTCCACTCAGAAAAGGAGACAGAGCATTACTTGTCAAATTAAGT
AAAAGACTACCATTGAGATTCCCTGAACACACCTCTTCTGGTTCGGTGAGCTTTAAAGTTTTCTTATTGT
TACAAGCATATTTTTCACGTCTTGAATTACCTGTCGACTTTCAAAATGATTTAAAAGACATTCTAGAAAA
GGTTGTTCCACTAATTAACGTAGTGGTTGATATCCTTTCAGCAAACGGGTATTTGAATGCTACTACCGCC
ATGGATTTGGCGCAGATGTTGATTCAGGGTGTATGGGACGTTGATAATCCGTTGAGACAGATTCCACACT
TCAACAACAAAATTTTGGAAAAATGTAAAGAAATTAACGTCGAGACGGTCTATGATATAATGGCCCTTGA
GGATGAAGAGAGGGATGAAATTTTAACGCTTACTGATTCACAGCTTGCGCAGGTCGCCGCGTTTGTTAAC
AATTACCCCAACGTTGAACTTACTTATTCGTTGAATAATTCTGATTCGTTAATTTCAGGTGTAAAACAGA
AAATTACCATTCAATTGACAAGAGATGTTGAACCTGAGAACTTACAAGTAACATCTGAAAAGTATCCGTT
TGATAAGCTAGAAAGTTGGTGGTTGGTTTTAGGTGAAGTATCTAAAAAAGAGCTTTATGCGATCAAGAAA
GTTACTTTAAATAAAGAGACTCAGCAATATGAATTGGAATTTGACACTCCGACATCTGGTAAACATAACT
TAACAATTTGGTGTGTCTGTGATTCATATCTTGACGCAGATAAAGAGTTGTCCTTTGAAATAAATGTGAA
ACTCGAGGGATCCATGGAAAAGAGAAGATGGAAAAAGAATTTCATAGCCGTCTCAGCAGCCAACCGCTTT
AAGAAAATCTCATCCTCCGGGGCACTTGATTATGATATTCCAACTACTGCTAGCGAGAATTTGTATTTTC
AGGGTGAGCTCAAAACCGCGGCTCTTGCGCAACACGATGAAGCCGTGGACAACAAATTCAACAAAGAACA
ACAAAACGCGTTCTATGAGATCTTACATTTACCTAACTTAAACGAAGAACAACGAAACGCCTTCATCCAA
AGTTTAAAAGATGACCCAAGCCAAAGCGCTAACCTTTTAGCAGAAGCTAAAAAGCTAAATGATGCTCAGG
CGCCGAAAGTAGACAACAAATTCAACAAAGAGCAACAAAACGCGTTCTATGAGATCTTACATTTACCTAA
CTTAAACGAAGAACAACGAAACGCCTTCATCCAAAGTTTAAAAGATGACCCAAGCCAAAGCGCTAACCTT
TTAGCAGAAGCTAAAAAGCTAAATGGTGCTCAGGCGCCGAAAGTAGACGCGAATTCCGCGGGGAAGTCAA
CCTGAAGCTTGATATCGAATTCCTGTAGCCCGGGGGATCCACTAGTTCTAGAGCGGCCGGGCCCGGTACC
CAATTCGCCCTATAGTGAGTCGTATTACGCGCGCTCACTGGCCGTCGTTTTACAACGTCGTGACTGGGAA
AACCCTGGCGTTACCCAACTTAATCGCCTTGCAGCACATCCCCCTTTCGCCAGCTGGCGTAATAGCGAAG
AGGCCCGCACCGATCGCCCTTCCCAACAGTTGCGCAGCCTGAATGGCGAATGG
[124 nt withheld, positions 6704-6827]
C
[91 nt withheld, positions 6829-6919]
A
[49 nt withheld, positions 6921-6969]
CCTTTGACGTTGGAGTCCACGTTCTTT
[37 nt withheld, positions 6997-7033]
ACCCTATCTCGGTCTATTCTTTTGATTTATAAGGGATTTTGCCGATTTCGGCCTATTGGTTAAAAAATGA
GCTGATTTAACAAAAATTTAACGCGAATTTTAACAAAATATTAACGCTTACAATTTCCTGATGCGGTATT
TTCTCCTTACGCATCTGTGCGGTATTTCACACCGCATAGATCCGTCGAGTTCAAGAGAAAAAAAAAGAAA
AAGCAAAAAGAAAAAAGGAAAGCGCGCCTCGTTCAGAATGACACGTATAGAATGATGCATTACCTTGTCA
TCTTCAGTATCATACTGTTCGTATACATACTTACTGACATTCATAGGTATACATATATACACATGTATAT
ATATCGTATGCTGCAGCTTTAAATAATCGGTGTCACTACATAAGAACACCTTTGGTGGAGGGAACATCGT
TGGTACCATTGGGCGAGGTGGCTTCTCTTATGGCAACCGCAAGAGCCTTGAACGCACTCTCACTACGGTG
ATGATCATTCTTGCCTCGCAGACAATCAACGTGGAGGGTAATTCTGCTAGCCTCTGCAAAGCTTTCAAGA
AAATGCGGGATCATCTCGCAAGAGAGATCTCCTACTTTCTCCCTTTGCAAACCAAGTTCGACAACTGCGT
ACGGCCTGTTCGAAAGATCTACCACCGCTCTGGAAAGTGCCTCATCCAAAGGCGCAAATCCTGATCCAAA
CCTTTTTACTCCACGCACGGCCCCTAGGGCCTCTTTAAAAGCTTGACCGAGAGCAATCCCGCAGTCTTCA
GTGGTGTGATGGTCGTCTATGTGTAAGTCACCAATGCACTCAACGATTAGCGACCAGCCGGAATGCTTGG
CCAGAGCATGTATCATATGGTCCAGAAACCCTATACCTGTGTGGACGTTAATCACTTGCGATTGTGTGGC
CTGTTCTGCTACTGCTTCTGCCTCTTTTTCTGGGAAGATCGAGTGCTCTATCGCTAGGGGACCACCCTTT
AAAGAGATCGCAATCTGAATCTTGGTTTCATTTGTAATACGCTTTACTAGGGCTTTCTGCTCTGTCATCT
TTGCCTTCGTTTATCTTGCCTGCTCATTTTTTAGTATATTCTTCGAAGAAATCACATTACTTTATATAAT
GTATAATTCATTATGTGATAATGCCAATCGCTAAGAAAAAAAAAGAGTCATCCGCTAGGTGGAAAAAAAA
AAAATGAAAATCATTACCGAGGCATAAAAAAATATAGAGTGTACTAGAGGAGGCCAAGAGTAATAGAAAA
AGAAAATTGCGGGAAAGGACTGTGTTATGACTTCCCTGACTAATGCCGTGTTCAAACGATACCTGGCAGT
GACTCCTAGCGCTCACCAAGCTCTTAAAACGGGAATTTATGGTGCACTCTCAGTACAATCTGCTCTGATG
CCGCATAGTTAAGCCAGCCCCGACACCCGCCAACACCCGCTGACGCGCCCTGACGGGCTTGTCTGCTCCC
GGCATCCGCTTACAGACAAGCTGTGACCGTCTCCGGGAGCTGCATGTGTCAGAGGTTTTCACCGTCATCA
CCGAAACGCGCGAGACGAAAGGGCCTCGTGATACGCCTATTTTTATAGGTTAATGTCATGATAATAATGG
TTTCTTAGGGTCCTTTTCATCACGTGCTATAAAAATAATTATAATTTAAATTTTTTAATATAAATATATA
AATTAAAAATAGAAAGTAAAAAAAGAAATTAAAGAAAAAATAGTTTTTGTTTTCCGAAGATGTAAAAGAC
TCTAGGGGGATCGCCAACAAATACTACCTTTTATCTTGCTCTTCCTGCTCTCAGGTATTAATGCCGAATT
GTTTCATCTTGTCTGTGTAGAAGACCACACACGAAAATCCTGTGATTTTACATTTTACTTATCGTTAATC
GAATGTATATCTATTTAATCTGCTTTTCTTGTCTAATAAATATATATGTAAAGTACGCTTTTTGTTGAAA
TTTTTTAAACCTTTGTTTATTTTTTTTTCTTCATTCCGTAACTCTTCTACCTTCTTTATTTACTTTCTAA
AATCCAAATACAAAACATAAAAATAAATAAACACAGAGTAAATTCCCAAATTATTCCATCATTAAAAGAT
ACGAGGCGCGTGTAAGTTACAGGCAAGCGATCCGTCAGGTGGCACTTTTCGGGGAAATGTGCGCGGAACC
CCTATTTGTTTATTTTTCTAAATACATTCAAATATGTATCCGCTCATGAGACAATAACCCTGATAAATGC
TTCAATAATATTGAAAAAGGAAGAGTATGAGTATTCAACATTTCCGTGTCGCCCTTATTCCCTTTTTTGC
GGCATTTTGCCTTCCTGTTTTTGCTCACCCAGAAACGCTGGTGAAAGTAAAAGATGCTGAAGATCAGTTG
GGTGCACGAGTGGGTTACATCGAACTGGATCTCAACAGCGGTAAGATCCTTGAGAGTTTTCGCCCCGAAG
AACGTTTTCCAATGATGAGCACTTTTAAAGTTCTGCTATGTGGCGCGGTATTATCCCGTATTGACGCCGG
GCAAGAGCAACTCGGTCGCCGCATACACTATTCTCAGAATGACTTGGTTGAGTACTCACCAGTCACAGAA
AAGCATCTTACGGATGGCATGACAGTAAGAGAATTATGCAGTGCTGCCATAACCATGAGTGATAACACTG
CGGCCAACTTACTTCTGACAACGATCGGAGGACCGAAGGAGCTAACCGCTTTTTTGCACAACATGGGGGA
TCATGTAACTCGCCTTGATCGTTGGGAACCGGAGCTGAATGAAGCCATACCAAACGACGAGCGTGACACC
ACGATGCCTGTAGCAATGGCAACAACGTTGCGCAAACTATTAACTGGCGAACTACTTACTCTAGCTTCCC
GGCAACAATTAATAGACTGGATGGAGGCGGATAAAGTTGCAGGACCACTTCTGCGCTCGGCCCTTCCGGC
TGGCTGGTTTATTGCTGATAAATCTGGAGCCGGTGAGCGTGGGTCTCGCGGTATCATTGCAGCACTGGGG
CCAGATGGTAAGCCCTCCCGTATCGTAGTTATCTACACGACGGGGAGTCAGGCAACTATGGATGAACGAA
ATAGACAGATCGCTGAGATAGGTGCCTCACTGATTAAGCATTGGTAACTGTCAGACCAAGTTTACTCATA
TATACTTTAGATTGATTTAAAACTTCATTTTTAATTTAAAAGGATCTAGGTGAAGATCCTTTTTGATAAT
CTCATGACCAAAATCCCTTAACGTGAGTTTTCGTTCCACTGAGCGTCAGACCCCGTAGAAAAGATCAAAG
GATCTTCTTGAGATCCTTTTTTTCTGCGCGTAATCTGCTGCTTGCAAACAAAAAAACCACCGCTACCAGC
GGTGGTTTGTTTGCCGGATCAAGAGCTACCAACTCTTTTTCCGAAGGTAACTGGCTTCAGCAGAGCGCAG
ATACCAAATACTGTTCTTCTAGTGTAGCCGTAGTTAGGCCACCACTTCAAGAACTCTGTAGCACCGCCTA
CATACCTCGCTCTGCTAATCCTGTTACCAGTGGCTGCTGCCAGTGGCGATAAGTCGTGTCTTACCGGGTT
GGACTCAAGACGATAGTTACCGGATAAGGCGCAGCGGTCGGGCTGAACGGGGGGTTCGTGCACACAGCCC
AGCTTGGAGCGAACGACCTACACCGAACTGAGATACCTACAGCGTGAGCTATGAGAAAGCGCCACGCTTC
CCGAAGGGAGAAAGGCGGACAGGTATCCGGTAAGCGGCAGGGTCGGAACAGGAGAGCGCACGAGGGAGCT
TCCAGGGGGAAACGCCTGGTATCTTTATAGTCCTGTCGGGTTTCGCCACCTCTGACTTGAGCGTCGATTT
TTGTGATGCTCGTCAGGGGGGCGGAGCCTATGGAAAAACGCCAGCAACGCGGCCTTTTTACGGTTCCTGG
CCTTTTGCTGGCCTTTTGCTCACATGTTCTTTCCTGCGTTATCCCCTGATTCTGTGGATAACCGTATTAC
CGCCTTTGAGTGAGCTGATACCGCTCGCCGCAGCCGAACGACCGAGCGCAGCGAGTCAGTGAGCGAGGAA
GCGGAAGAGCGCCCAATACGCAAACCGCCTCTCCCCGCGCGTTGGCCGATTCATTAATGCAGCTGGCACG
ACAGGTTTCCCGACTGGAAAGCGGGCAGTGAGCGCAACGCAATTAATGTGAGTTAGCTCACTCATTAGGC
ACCCCAGGCTTTACACTTTATGCTTCCGGCTCGTATGTTGTGTGGAATTGTGAGCGGATAACAATTTCAC
ACAGGAAACAGCTATGACCATGATTACGCCAAGCGCGCAATTAACCCTCACTAAAGGGAACAAAAGCTGG
AGCTCCACCGCGGTGGCGGCCGCGGCTGCAGGTCGAGTTTA
